Addgene plasmid #63768: pDONR221 Nsa2
Purpose: yeast ORF Nsa2 in the Gateway entry vector pDONR221
Depositing lab: Susan Baserga. Depositing organization: Yale University. Publication: A protein interaction map of the LSU processome. McCann KL, Charette JM, Vincent NG, Baserga SJ. Genes Dev. 2015 Apr 15;29(8):862-75. doi: 10.1101/gad.256370.114. Epub 2015 Apr 15. PubMed 25877921.
Backbone
  Vector backbone: pDONR221
  Backbone manufacturer: Invitrogen
  Backbone size w/o insert (bp): 4762
  Total vector size (bp): 3318
  Vector type: Gateway Donor vector
Growth in bacteria
  Bacterial resistance: Kanamycin, 50 μg/mL
  Growth temperature: 37°C
  Growth strain: DH5alpha
  Copy number: Unknown
Gene/Insert
  Gene/Insert name: Nsa2 (alt name: YER126C)
  Species: S. cerevisiae (budding yeast)
  Insert size (bp): 783
  Cloning method: Gateway Cloning
  Sequencing primers: 5′ M13F; 3′ M13R
Terms and licenses: Academic/Nonprofit Terms; Industry Terms: Not Available to Industry
How to cite: pDONR221 Nsa2 was a gift from Susan Baserga (Addgene plasmid # 63768 ; http://n2t.net/addgene:63768 ; RRID:Addgene_63768)
