[The description below was written by a language model from this plasmid's Addgene catalogue record and pLannotate feature annotations shown in this document.]
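Description:
pDONR221 Nsa2 is a Gateway entry clone carrying the Saccharomyces cerevisiae open reading frame NSA2 (systematic name YER126C) in the Invitrogen pDONR221 backbone. It is propagated in E. coli using a high-copy ColE1/pUC-type origin of replication and selected with kanamycin through an aminoglycoside phosphotransferase (KanR) gene. The final plasmid is about 3.3 kb, smaller than the empty 4.76 kb donor vector. This is expected because the BP recombination that inserts the ORF replaces the donor vector's larger counter-selection cassette with the 783 bp insert. The catalogue size (3,318 bp) and the annotated sequence record (3,333 nt) differ slightly.

The NSA2 coding sequence sits between attL1 and attL2, the recombination sites created by the BP reaction. These sites allow directional transfer of the ORF into any attR-containing destination vector by an LR Clonase reaction. rrnB T1 and T2 terminators lie upstream of the cassette and insulate the insert from read-through transcription from the backbone. A T7 promoter lies just downstream of attL2, oriented back toward the insert. The short lacI and lacZα fragments annotated near the terminators are backbone remnants, not functional genes. No promoter is positioned to express the ORF in yeast or bacteria, so the plasmid is a shuttle intermediate and not an expression construct.

Nsa2 is involved in 60S ribosomal subunit biogenesis and possibly in quality control of pre-60S particles. The clone was deposited with a study mapping protein interactions within the large-subunit processome, which suggests it served as a source for moving the ORF into destination vectors for interaction assays, although the record does not name those vectors.
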