Features (pLannotate 1.2.2; 10 found; start..end, strand, type, name):
    121..213     +  CDS            lacI (fragment): lac repressor; lacI; The lac repressor binds to the lac operator to inhibit transcription in E. coli. This inhibition can be relieved by adding lactose or isopropyl-β-D-thiogalactopyranoside (IPTG).
    268..295     -  terminator     rrnB T2 terminator: transcription terminator T2 from the E. coli rrnB gene
    427..470     +  terminator     rrnB T1 terminator: Escherichia coli rrnB; transcription terminator T1 from the E. coli rrnB gene
    517..553     -  CDS            lacZα (fragment): LacZα fragment of β-galactosidase; lacZ fragment
    569..668     +  protein_bind   attL1: mutant version of attL; recombination site for the Gateway® LR reaction LR Clonase™
    674..1456    +  CDS            NSA2: NSA2_YEAST - Experimental evidence at protein level: Swiss-Prot protein existence level 1. Involved in the biogenesis of the 60S ribosomal subunit. May play a part in the quality control of pre-60S particles. Under normal, rapid growth conditions, high levels of NSA2 would allow the progression of pre-60S particles through the ITS2 processing. From Saccharomyces cerevisiae (strain ATCC 204508 / S288c) (Baker's yeast).
   1458..1557    -  protein_bind   attL2: mutant version of attL; recombination site for the Gateway® LR reaction LR Clonase™
   1575..1593    -  promoter       T7 promoter: promoter for bacteriophage T7 RNA polymerase
   1727..2536    +  CDS            KanR: aminoglycoside phosphotransferase; aph(3')-Ia; confers resistance to kanamycin in bacteria or G418 (Geneticin®) in eukaryotes
   2683..3271    +  rep_origin     ori: high-copy-number ColE1/pMB1/pBR322/pUC origin of replication
>Addgene plasmid #63768 | pDONR221 Nsa2 | depositor full sequence | sequence record 111310 | new full plasmid sequence
CTTTCCTGCGTTATCCCCTGATTCTGTGGATAACCGTATTACCGCCTTTGAGTGAGCTGATACCGCTCGC
CGCAGCCGAACGACCGAGCGCAGCGAGTCAGTGAGCGAGGAAGCGGAAGAGCGCCCAATACGCAAACCGC
CTCTCCCCGCGCGTTGGCCGATTCATTAATGCAGCTGGCACGACAGGTTTCCCGACTGGAAAGCGGGCAG
TGAGCGCAACGCAATTAATACGCGTACCGCTAGCCAGGAAGAGTTTGTAGAAACGCAAAAAGGCCATCCG
TCAGGATGGCCTTCTGCTTAGTTTGATGCCTGGCAGTTTATGGCGGGCGTCCTGCCCGCCACCCTCCGGG
CCGTTGCTTCACAACGTTCAAATCCGCTCCCGGCGGATTTGTCCTACTCAGGAGAGCGTTCACCGACAAA
CAACAGATAAAACGAAAGGCCCAGTCTTCCGACTGAGCCTTTCGTTTTATTTGATGCCTGGCAGTTCCCT
ACTCTCGCGTTAACGCTAGCATGGATGTTTTCCCAGTCACGACGTTGTAAAACGACGGCCAGTCTTAAGC
TCGGGCCCCAAATAATGATTTTATTTTGACTGATAGTGACCTGTTCGTTGCAACAAATTGATGAGCAATG
CTTTTTTATAATGCCAACTTTGTACAAAAAAGCAGGCTACAAAATGCCTCAAAACGATTATATCGAGCGT
CACATCAAACAGCATGGTAAAAGATTAGATCACGAAGAAAGGAAACGTAAGAGAGAGGCAAGAGAGTCTC
ATAAGATTTCTGAACGGGCCCAGAAGTTGACTGGTTGGAAGGGTAAGCAATTTGCTAAGAAGAGATATGC
TGAAAAGGTATCAATGAGAAAGAAGATTAAGGCACATGAACAATCTAAGGTCAAGGGTTCATCCAAACCA
TTGGATACCGATGGTGATGCTTTGCCGACATATCTATTGGACAGAGAACAAAATAACACAGCCAAAGCTA
TTTCTTCATCGATCAAACAAAAGAGGTTGGAAAAAGCTGATAAGTTTTCAGTTCCGTTACCAAAGGTTCG
TGGTATAAGTGAAGAAGAAATGTTCAAAGTTATTAAAACAGGTAAATCTAGATCCAAGTCATGGAAGAGA
ATGATAACGAAACACACTTTTGTGGGTGAAGGTTTCACTAGAAGACCAGTTAAAATGGAAAGAATCATCA
GACCAAGTGCGTTGAGACAGAAAAAGGCAAACGTCACTCATCCGGAATTAGGTGTAACTGTCTTCTTGCC
AATTTTGGCAGTTAAGAAGAATCCACAATCTCCAATGTACACTCAGTTAGGTGTTTTGACTAAAGGTACC
ATTATTGAAGTTAACGTTTCGGAATTGGGGATGGTTACTGCTGGTGGTAAAGTTGTCTGGGGTAAGTATG
CTCAGGTCACAAACGAACCAGACAGAGACGGCTGTGTCAATGCGGTTTTGCTTGTAAACCCAGCTTTCTT
GTACAAAGTTGGCATTATAAGAAAGCATTGCTTATCAATTTGTTGCAACGAACAGGTCACTATCAGTCAA
AATAAAATCATTATTTGCCATCCAGCTGATATCCCCTATAGTGAGTCGTATTACATGGTCATAGCTGTTT
CCTGGCAGCTCTGGCCCGTGTCTCAAAATCTCTGATGTTACATTGCACAAGATAAAATAATATCATCATG
AACAATAAAACTGTCTGCTTACATAAACAGTAATACAAGGGGTGTTATGAGCCATATTCAACGGGAAACG
TCGAGGCCGCGATTAAATTCCAACATGGATGCTGATTTATATGGGTATAAATGGGCTCGCGATAATGTCG
GGCAATCAGGTGCGACAATCTATCGCTTGTATGGGAAGCCCGATGCGCCAGAGTTGTTTCTGAAACATGG
CAAAGGTAGCGTTGCCAATGATGTTACAGATGAGATGGTCAGACTAAACTGGCTGACGGAATTTATGCCT
CTTCCGACCATCAAGCATTTTATCCGTACTCCTGATGATGCATGGTTACTCACCACTGCGATCCCCGGAA
AAACAGCATTCCAGGTATTAGAAGAATATCCTGATTCAGGTGAAAATATTGTTGATGCGCTGGCAGTGTT
CCTGCGCCGGTTGCATTCGATTCCTGTTTGTAATTGTCCTTTTAACAGCGATCGCGTATTTCGTCTCGCT
CAGGCGCAATCACGAATGAATAACGGTTTGGTTGATGCGAGTGATTTTGATGACGAGCGTAATGGCTGGC
CTGTTGAACAAGTCTGGAAAGAAATGCATAAACTTTTGCCATTCTCACCGGATTCAGTCGTCACTCATGG
TGATTTCTCACTTGATAACCTTATTTTTGACGAGGGGAAATTAATAGGTTGTATTGATGTTGGACGAGTC
GGAATCGCAGACCGATACCAGGATCTTGCCATCCTATGGAACTGCCTCGGTGAGTTTTCTCCTTCATTAC
AGAAACGGCTTTTTCAAAAATATGGTATTGATAATCCTGATATGAATAAATTGCAGTTTCATTTGATGCT
CGATGAGTTTTTCTAATCAGAATTGGTTAATTGGTTGTAACACTGGCAGAGCATTACGCTGACTTGACGG
GACGGCGCAAGCTCATGACCAAAATCCCTTAACGTGAGTTACGCGTCGTTCCACTGAGCGTCAGACCCCG
TAGAAAAGATCAAAGGATCTTCTTGAGATCCTTTTTTTCTGCGCGTAATCTGCTGCTTGCAAACAAAAAA
ACCACCGCTACCAGCGGTGGTTTGTTTGCCGGATCAAGAGCTACCAACTCTTTTTCCGAAGGTAACTGGC
TTCAGCAGAGCGCAGATACCAAATACTGTTCTTCTAGTGTAGCCGTAGTTAGGCCACCACTTCAAGAACT
CTGTAGCACCGCCTACATACCTCGCTCTGCTAATCCTGTTACCAGTGGCTGCTGCCAGTGGCGATAAGTC
GTGTCTTACCGGGTTGGACTCAAGACGATAGTTACCGGATAAGGCGCAGCGGTCGGGCTGAACGGGGGGT
TCGTGCACACAGCCCAGCTTGGAGCGAACGACCTACACCGAACTGAGATACCTACAGCGTGAGCTATGAG
AAAGCGCCACGCTTCCCGAAGGGAGAAAGGCGGACAGGTATCCGGTAAGCGGCAGGGTCGGAACAGGAGA
GCGCACGAGGGAGCTTCCAGGGGGAAACGCCTGGTATCTTTATAGTCCTGTCGGGTTTCGCCACCTCTGA
CTTGAGCGTCGATTTTTGTGATGCTCGTCAGGGGGGCGGAGCCTATGGAAAAACGCCAGCAACGCGGCCT
TTTTACGGTTCCTGGCCTTTTGCTGGCCTTTTGCTCACATGTT
