>Addgene plasmid #63768 | pDONR221 Nsa2 | addgene partial sequence | sequence record 111306 | M13pUC-Fwd 5'-CCCAGTCACGACGTTGTAAAACG-3'
CCAATATGATTTTATTTTGACTGATAGTGACCTGTTCGTTGCAACAAATTGATGAGCAATGCTTTTTTAT
AATGCCAACTTTGTACAAAAAAGCAGGCTACAAAATGCCTCAAAACGATTATATCGAGCGTCACATCAAA
CAGCATGGTAAAAGATTAGATCACGAAGAAAGGAAACGTAAGAGAGAGGCAAGAGAGTCTCATAAGATTT
CTGAACGGGCCCAGAAGTTGACTGGTTGGAAGGGTAAGCAATTTGCTAAGAAGAGATATGCTGAAAAGGT
ATCAATGAGAAAGAAGATTAAGGCACATGAACAATCTAAGGTCAAGGGTTCATCCAAACCATTGGATACC
GATGGTGATGCTTTGCCGACATATCTATTGGACAGAGAACAAAATAACACAGCCAAAGCTATTTCTTCAT
CGATCAAACAAAAGAGGTTGGAAAAAGCTGATAAGTTTTCAGTTCCGTTACCAAAGGTTCGTGGTATAAG
TGAAGAAGAAATGTTCAAAGTTATTAAAACAGGTAAATCTAGATCCAAGTCATGGAAGAGAATGATAACG
AAACACACTTTTGTGGGTGAAGGTTTCACTAGAAGACCAGTTAAAATGGAAAGAATCATCAGACCAAGTG
CGTTGAGACAGAAAAAGGCAAACGTCACTCATCCGGAATTAGGTGTAACTGTCTTCTTGCCAATTTTGGC
AGTTAAGAAGAATCCACAATCTCCAATGTACACTCAGTTAGGTGTTTTGACTAAAGGTACCATTATTGAA
GTTAACGTTTCGGAATTGGGGATGGTTACTGCTGGTGGTAAAGTTGTCTGGGGTAAGTATGCTCAGGTCA
CAAACGAACCAGACAGAGACGGCTGTGTCAATGCGGTTTTGCTTGTAAACCCAGCTTTCTTGTACAAAGT
TGGCATTATAAGAAAGCATTGCTTATCAATTTGTTGCA
