>Addgene plasmid #63768 | pDONR221 Nsa2 | addgene partial sequence | sequence record 111309 | M13-Rev 5'-CAGGAAACAGCTATGACC-3'
TCAGCTGGATGGCAAATAATGATTTTATTTTGACTGATAGTGACCTGTTCGTTGCAACAAATTGATAAGC
AATGCTTTCTTATAATGCCAACTTTGTACAAGAAAGCTGGGTTTACAAGCAAAACCGCATTGACACAGCC
GTCTCTGTCTGGTTCGTTTGTGACCTGAGCATACTTACCCCAGACAACTTTACCACCAGCAGTAACCATC
CCCAATTCCGAAACGTTAACTTCAATAATGGTACCTTTAGTCAAAACACCTAACTGAGTGTACATTGGAG
ATTGTGGATTCTTCTTAACTGCCAAAATTGGCAAGAAGACAGTTACACCTAATTCCGGATGAGTGACGTT
TGCCTTTTTCTGTCTCAACGCACTTGGTCTGATGATTCTTTCCATTTTAACTGGTCTTCTAGTGAAACCT
TCACCCACAAAAGTGTGTTTCGTTATCATTCTCTTCCATGACTTGGATCTAGATTTACCTGTTTTAATAA
CTTTGAACATTTCTTCTTCACTTATACCACGAACCTTTGGTAACGGAACTGAAAACTTATCAGCTTTTTC
CAACCTCTTTTGTTTGATCGATGAAGAAATAGCTTTGGCTGTGTTATTTTGTTCTCTGTCCAATAGATAT
GTCGGCAAAGCATCACCATCGGTATCCAATGGTTTGGATGAACCCTTGACCTTAGATTGTTCATGTGCCT
TAATCTTCTTTCTCATTGATACCTTTTCAGCATATCTCTTCTTAGCAAATTGCTTACCCTTCCAACCAGT
CAACTTCTGGGCCCGTTCAGAAATCTTATGAGACTCTCTTGCCTCTCTCTTACGTTTCCTTTCTTCGTGA
TCTAATCTTTTACCATGCTGTTTGATGTGACGCTCGATATAATCGTTTTGAGGCATTTTGTAGCCTGCTT
TTTTGTACAAAGTTGGCATTATAAAAAAGCATTGCTCATCAATTTGTTGCAACGAACAGGTCACTATCAG
